>Addgene plasmid #67168 | pCRISPaint-TagBFP | depositor full sequence | sequence record 120939 | pCRISPaint-TagBFP sequence 3033 bps
GGCCGCGTTGCTGGCGTTTTTCCATAGGCTCCGCCCCCCTGACGAGCATCACAAAAATCGACGCTCAAGT
CAGAGGTGGCGAAACCCGACAGGACTATAAAGATACCAGGCGTTTCCCCCTGGAAGCTCCCTCGTGCGCT
CTCCTGTTCCGACCCTGCCGCTTACCGGATACCTGTCCGCCTTTCTCCCTTCGGGAAGCGTGGCGCTTTC
TCATAGCTCACGCTGTAGGTATCTCAGTTCGGTGTAGGTCGTTCGCTCCAAGCTGGGCTGTGTGCACGAA
CCCCCCGTTCAGCCCGACCGCTGCGCCTTATCCGGTAACTATCGTCTTGAGTCCAACCCGGTAAGACACG
ACTTATCGCCACTGGCAGCAGCCACTGGTAACAGGATTAGCAGAGCGAGGTATGTAGGCGGTGCTACAGA
GTTCTTGAAGTGGTGGCCTAACTACGGCTACACTAGAAGGACAGTATTTGGTATCTGCGCTCTGCTGAAG
CCAGTTACCTTCGGAAAAAGAGTTGGTAGCTCTTGATCCGGCAAACAAACCACCGCTGGTAGCGGTGGTT
TTTTTGTTTGCAAGCAGCAGATTACGCGCAGAAAAAAAGGATCTCAAGAAGATCCTTTGATCTTTTCTAC
GGGGTCTGACGCTCAGTGGAACGAAAACTCACGTTAAGGGATTTTGGTCATGAGATTATCAAAAAGGATC
TTCACCTAGATCCTTTTAAATTAAAAATGAAGTTTTAAATCAATCTAAAGTATATATGAGTAAACTTGGT
CTGACAGTTACCAATGCTTAATCAGTGAGGCACCTATCTCAGCGATCTGTCTATTTCGTTCATCCATAGT
TGCCTGACTCCCCGTCGTGTAGATAACTACGATACGGGAGGGCTTACCATCTGGCCCCAGTGCTGCAATG
ATACCGCGAGACCCACGCTCACCGGCTCCAGATTTATCAGCAATAAACCAGCCAGCCGGAAGGGCCGAGC
GCAGAAGTGGTCCTGCAACTTTATCCGCCTCCATCCAGTCTATTAATTGTTGCCGGGAAGCTAGAGTAAG
TAGTTCGCCAGTTAATAGTTTGCGCAACGTTGTTGCCATTGCTACAGGCATCGTGGTGTCACGCTCGTCG
TTTGGTATGGCTTCATTCAGCTCCGGTTCCCAACGATCAAGGCGAGTTACATGATCCCCCATGTTGTGCA
AAAAAGCGGTTAGCTCCTTCGGTCCTCCGATCGTTGTCAGAAGTAAGTTGGCCGCAGTGTTATCACTCAT
GGTTATGGCAGCACTGCATAATTCTCTTACTGTCATGCCATCCGTAAGATGCTTTTCTGTGACTGGTGAG
TACTCAACCAAGTCATTCTGAGAATAGTGTATGCGGCGACCGAGTTGCTCTTGCCCGGCGTCAATACGGG
ATAATACCGCGCCACATAGCAGAACTTTAAAAGTGCTCATCATTGGAAAACGTTCTTCGGGGCGAAAACT
CTCAAGGATCTTACCGCTGTTGAGATCCAGTTCGATGTAACCCACTCGTGCACCCAACTGATCTTCAGCA
TCTTTTACTTTCACCAGCGTTTCTGGGTGAGCAAAAACAGGAAGGCAAAATGCCGCAAAAAAGGGAATAA
GGGCGACACGGAAATGTTGAATACTCATACTCTTCCTTTTTCAATATTATTGAAGCATTTATCAGGGTTA
TTGTCTCATGAGCGGATACATATTTGAATGTATTTAGAAAAATAAACAAATAGGGGTTCCGCGCACATTT
CCCCGAAAAGTGCGGTGTGAAATACCGCACAGATGCGTAAGGAGAAAATACCGCATCAGGCGCCATTCGC
CATTCAGGCTGCGCAACTGTTGGGAAGGGCGATCGGTGCGGGCCTCTTCGCTATTACGCCAGCTGGCGAA
AGGGGGATGTGCTGCAAGGCGATTAAGTTGGGTAACGCCAGGGTTTTCCCAGTCACGACGTTGTAAAACG
ACGGCCAGTGAATTCGAGCTCGGTACCTAATGATAGCTAGCGGGCCAGTACCCAAAAAGCGGGGGGTCTG
GTGGCAGTGGAGGGGGATCCATGAGCGAGCTGATTAAGGAGAACATGCACATGAAGCTGTACATGGAGGG
CACCGTGGACAACCATCACTTCAAGTGCACATCCGAGGGCGAAGGCAAGCCCTACGAGGGCACCCAGACC
ATGAGAATCAAGGTGGTCGAGGGCGGCCCTCTCCCCTTCGCCTTCGACATCCTGGCTACTAGCTTCCTCT
ACGGCAGCAAGACCTTCATCAACCACACCCAGGGCATCCCCGACTTCTTCAAGCAGTCCTTCCCTGAGGG
CTTCACATGGGAGAGAGTCACCACATACGAAGACGGGGGCGTGCTGACCGCTACCCAGGACACCAGCCTC
CAGGACGGCTGCCTCATCTACAACGTCAAGATCAGAGGGGTGAACTTCACATCCAACGGCCCTGTGATGC
AGAAGAAAACACTCGGCTGGGAGGCCTTCACCGAGACGCTGTACCCCGCTGACGGCGGCCTGGAAGGCAG
AAACGACATGGCCCTGAAGCTCGTGGGCGGGAGCCATCTGATCGCAAACATCAAGACCACATATAGATCC
AAGAAACCCGCTAAGAACCTCAAGATGCCTGGCGTCTACTATGTGGACTACAGACTGGAAAGAATCAAGG
AGGCCAACAACGAGACCTACGTCGAGCAGCACGAGGTGGCAGTGGCCAGATACTGCGACCTCCCTAGCAA
ACTGGGGCACAAGCTTAATTAAGCGGCCGCCGCTGATCAGCCTCGACTGTGCCTTCTAGTTGCCAGCCAT
CTGTTGTTTGCCCCTCCCCCGTGCCTTCCTTGACCCTGGAAGGTGCCACTCCCACTGTCCTTTCCTAATA
AAATGAGGAAATTGCATCGCATTGTCTGAGTAGGTGTCATTCTATTCTGGGGGGTGGGGTGGGGCAGGAC
AGCAAGGGGGAGGATTGGGAAGACAATAGCAGGCATGCTGGGGATGCGGTGGGCTCTATGGACGCGTCAG
CAAAAGGCCAGGAACCGTAAAAA
Features (pLannotate 1.2.2; 7 found; start..end, strand, type, name):
     19..607     -  rep_origin     ori: high-copy-number ColE1/pMB1/pBR322/pUC origin of replication
    778..1638    -  CDS            AmpR: β-lactamase; bla; confers resistance to ampicillin, carbenicillin, and related antibiotics
   1639..1743    -  promoter       AmpR promoter: bla
   1761..1810    +  misc_feature   bom (fragment): basis of mobility region from pBR322
   1816..1973    -  CDS            lacZα (fragment): LacZα fragment of β-galactosidase; lacZ fragment
   2051..2752    +  CDS            TagBFP: monomeric blue fluorescent protein mammalian codon-optimized
   2777..3001    +  polyA_signal   bGH poly(A) signal: bovine growth hormone polyadenylation signal
