[The description below was written by a language model from this plasmid's Addgene catalogue record and pLannotate feature annotations shown in this document.]
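Description:
pCRISPaint-TagBFP is a compact (about 3.0 kb) bacterial plasmid built on the pCRISPaint backbone that serves as a universal donor for CRISPaint-based endogenous gene tagging with the blue fluorescent protein TagBFP. It is propagated in E. coli through a high-copy ColE1/pUC-type origin of replication and selected with ampicillin via the β-lactamase gene driven by its native bla promoter. Short remnants of a pBR322 bom region and a lacZα fragment are also annotated; these appear to be leftovers of the cloning backbone rather than functional parts of the payload.

The payload is a mammalian codon-optimised TagBFP coding sequence followed by a bovine growth hormone polyadenylation signal. No promoter is annotated upstream of TagBFP, which fits the intended use: the fluorescent protein is meant to be expressed only after the donor has been inserted in frame into a transcribed genomic locus, producing a C-terminal fusion whose transcript is terminated by the bGH poly(A) signal. In the CRISPaint approach, as indicated by the associated publication title, integration is homology-independent and relies on a ligase-4-dependent (non-homologous end joining) mechanism, so the same donor can be used for different target genes without locus-specific homology arms, hence the term "universal donor". The feature table annotates neither the nuclease target site used to linearise the donor nor any mammalian selection marker, and the record does not describe the nuclease or guide RNA components, which would be supplied separately. Typical use is fluorescent tagging of endogenous proteins in cultured mammalian cells for localisation or expression studies.
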