Addgene plasmid #67168: pCRISPaint-TagBFP
Purpose: CRISPaint universal donor for TagBFP fusion tagging
Depositing lab: Veit Hornung. Depositing organization: Universitaetsklinikum Bonn. Publication: CRISPaint allows modular base-specific gene tagging using a ligase-4-dependent mechanism. Schmid-Burgk JL, Honing K, Ebert TS, Hornung V. Nat Commun. 2016 Jul 28;7:12338. doi: 10.1038/ncomms12338. PubMed 27465542.
Backbone
  Vector backbone: pCRISPaint
  Backbone manufacturer: Veit Hornung group
Growth in bacteria
  Bacterial resistance: Ampicillin, 100 μg/mL
  Growth temperature: 30°C
  Growth strain: DH10B
  Copy number: High Copy
Gene/Insert
  Gene/Insert name: TagBFP
  Species: Synthetic
Terms and licenses: Academic/Nonprofit Terms; Industry Terms: Not Available to Industry
Depositor comments: please check ip situation sequence with: TTCGCTATTACGCCAGCTGGCGA
How to cite: pCRISPaint-TagBFP was a gift from Veit Hornung (Addgene plasmid # 67168 ; http://n2t.net/addgene:67168 ; RRID:Addgene_67168)
