>Addgene plasmid #67168 | pCRISPaint-TagBFP | addgene partial sequence | sequence record 123234 | M13pUC-Fwd 5'-CCCAGTCACGACGTTGTAAAACG-3'
GGTACCTAATGATAGCTAGCGGGCCAGTACCCAAAAAGCGGGGGGTCTGGTGGCAGTGGAGGGGGATCCA
TGAGCGAGCTGATTAAGGAGAACATGCACATGAAGCTGTACATGGAGGGCACCGTGGACAACCATCACTT
CAAGTGCACATCCGAGGGCGAAGGCAAGCCCTACGAGGGCACCCAGACCATGAGAATCAAGGTGGTCGAG
GGCGGCCCTCTCCCCTTCGCCTTCGACATCCTGGCTACTAGCTTCCTCTACGGCAGCAAGACCTTCATCA
ACCACACCCAGGGCATCCCCGACTTCTTCAAGCAGTCCTTCCCTGAGGGCTTCACATGGGAGAGAGTCAC
CACATACGAAGACGGGGGCGTGCTGACCGCTACCCAGGACACCAGCCTCCAGGACGGCTGCCTCATCTAC
AACGTCAAGATCAGAGGGGTGAACTTCACATCCAACGGCCCTGTGATGCAGAAGAAAACACTCGGCTGGG
AGGCCTTCACCGAGACGCTGTACCCCGCTGACGGCGGCCTGGAAGGCAGAAACGACATGGCCCTGAAGCT
CGTGGGCGGGAGCCATCTGATCGCAAACATCAAGACCACATATAGATCCAAGAAACCCGCTAAGAACCTC
AAGATGCCTGGCGTCTACTATGTGGACTACAGACTGGAAAGAATCAAGGAGGCCAACAACGAGACCTACG
TCGAGCAGCACGAGGTGGCAGTGGCCAGATACTGCGACCTCCCTAGCAAACTGGGGCACAAGCTTAATTA
AGCGGCCGCCGCTGATCAGCCTCGACTGTGCCTTCTAGTTGCCAGCCATCTGTTGTTTGCCCCTCCCCCG
TGCCTTCCTTGACCCTGGAAGGTGCCACTCCCACTGTCCTTT
