>Addgene plasmid #67168 | pCRISPaint-TagBFP | addgene partial sequence | sequence record 123235 | Amp-R 5'-ATAATACCGCGCCACATAGC-3'
TCTTCGGGGCGAAAACTCTCAAGGATCTTACCGCTGTTGAGATCCAGTTCGATGTAACCCACTCGTGCAC
CCAACTGATCTTCAGCATCTTTTACTTTCACCAGCGTTTCTGGGTGAGCAAAAACAGGAAGGCAAAATGC
CGCAAAAAAGGGAATAAGGGCGACACGGAAATGTTGAATACTCATACTCTTCCTTTTTCAATATTATTGA
AGCATTTATCAGGGTTATTGTCTCATGAGCGGATACATATTTGAATGTATTTAGAAAAATAAACAAATAG
GGGTTCCGCGCACATTTCCCCGAAAAGTGCGGTGTGAAATACCGCACAGATGCGTAAGGAGAAAATACCG
CATCAGGCGCCATTCGCCATTCAGGCTGCGCAACTGTTGGGAAGGGCGATCGGTGCGGGCCTCTTCGCTA
TTACGCCAGCTGGCGAAAGGGGGATGTGCTGCAAGGCGATTAAGTTGGGTAACGCCAGGGTTTTCCCAGT
CACGACGTTGTAAAACGACGGCCAGTGAATTCGAGCTCGGTACCTAATGATAGCTAGCGGGCCAGTACCC
AAAAAGCGGGGGGTCTGGTGGCAGTGGAGGGGGATCCATGAGCGAGCTGATTAAGGAGAACATGCACATG
AAGCTGTACATGGAGGGCACCGTGGACAACCATCACTTCAAGTGCACATCCGAGGGCGAAGGCAAGCCCT
